Addgene plasmid #57906: mKO2-ZO1-C-14
Purpose: Localization: Tight Junctions, Excitation: 551, Emission: 565
Depositing lab: Michael Davidson. Depositing organization: Florida State University, Tallahassee.
Backbone
  Vector backbone: mKO2-C1
  Backbone size w/o insert (bp): 4750
  Vector type: Mammalian Expression
  Selectable markers: Neomycin (select with G418)
Growth in bacteria
  Bacterial resistance: Kanamycin, 50 μg/mL
  Growth temperature: 37°C
  Growth strain: DH5alpha
  Copy number: High Copy
Gene/Insert
  Gene/Insert name: ZO1 (alt name: NM_003257.1)
  Species: H. sapiens (human)
  Entrez Gene: TJP1 (a.k.a. ZO-1)
  Promoter: CMV
  Tag / fusion protein: mKO2 (N terminal on backbone)
  Cloning method: Unknown
  Sequencing primers: 5′ CMV-F; 3′ SV40pA-R
Terms and licenses: Academic/Nonprofit Terms; Industry Terms: Not Available to Industry
Depositor comments: . Excitation = 551; Emission = 565
How to cite: mKO2-ZO1-C-14 was a gift from Michael Davidson (Addgene plasmid # 57906 ; http://n2t.net/addgene:57906 ; RRID:Addgene_57906)
