[The description below was written by a language model from this plasmid's Addgene catalogue record and pLannotate feature annotations shown in this document.]
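Description:
mKO2-ZO1-C-14 is a mammalian expression plasmid built on the mKO2-C1 backbone, a C1-type fluorescent protein fusion vector, and encodes human ZO-1 (TJP1) fused to the orange fluorescent protein mKO2. The sequenced record is about 9.9 kb. It is maintained in E. coli as a high-copy plasmid through a ColE1/pUC-type origin and also carries an f1 phage origin. A single NeoR/KanR (Tn5 aminoglycoside phosphotransferase) gene serves both hosts. A bacterial bla-type promoter drives it for kanamycin selection in bacteria, and the adjacent SV40 enhancer/early promoter drives it for G418 selection in mammalian cells, with an HSV TK polyadenylation signal downstream. The short annotations for RSF ori, ble, bGH poly(A) and SV40 large T antigen are marked as fragments and appear to be partial homology matches rather than functional parts.

The expression cassette uses the human cytomegalovirus immediate early enhancer and promoter to drive the mKO2 coding sequence. A short linker region follows, then the roughly 5.2 kb TJP1 open reading frame, and the cassette ends in an SV40 polyadenylation signal. mKO2 therefore sits at the N terminus of ZO-1. ZO-1 is a scaffolding protein that links tight junction transmembrane proteins such as claudins and occludin to the actin cytoskeleton, so the fusion acts as a fluorescent marker of tight junctions. The record gives excitation and emission maxima of 551 and 565 nm. The stated purpose is localization imaging of tight junctions in transfected mammalian cells, and G418 selection also makes stable lines possible. The cloning method is not recorded.
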