Features (pLannotate 1.2.2; 15 found; start..end, strand, type, name):
      1..51      +  rep_origin     RSF ori (fragment): Plasmids containing the RSF 1030 origin of replication can be propagated in E. coli cells that contain additional plasmids with compatible origins.
    119..422     +  enhancer       CMV enhancer: human cytomegalovirus immediate early enhancer
    423..626     +  promoter       CMV promoter: human cytomegalovirus (CMV) immediate early promoter
    671..1324    +  CDS            mKO2: mKO2 is a basic (constitutively fluorescent) orange fluorescent protein published in 2008, derived from Verrillofungia concinna. It has moderate acid sensitivity.
   1367..6571    +  CDS            TJP1: ZO1_HUMAN - Also known as ZO1. Experimental evidence at protein level: Swiss-Prot protein existence level 1. TJP1, TJP2, and TJP3 are closely related scaffolding proteins that link tight junction (TJ) transmembrane proteins such as claudins, junctional adhesion molecules, and occludin to the actin cytoskeleton (PubMed:7798316, PubMed:9792688). The tight junction acts to limit movement of substances through the paracellular space and as a boundary between the compositionally distinct apical and basolateral plasma membrane domains of epithelial and endothelial cells. Necessary for lumenogenesis,
   6597..6681    +  CDS            large T antigen (fragment): large T antigen from SV40 (simian virus 40)
   6704..6825    +  polyA_signal   SV40 poly(A) signal: SV40 polyadenylation signal
   6859..7287    -  rep_origin     f1 ori (sequence partly withheld): f1 bacteriophage origin of replication; arrow indicates direction of (+) strand synthesis
   7314..7418    +  promoter       AmpR promoter: bla
   7420..7777    +  promoter       SV40 promoter: SV40 enhancer and early promoter
   7812..8606    +  CDS            NeoR/KanR: aminoglycoside phosphotransferase from Tn5; aph(3')-II (or nptII); confers resistance to neomycin, kanamycin, and G418 (Geneticin®)
   8627..8779    +  CDS            ble (fragment): BLE_KLEPN - Experimental evidence at protein level: Swiss-Prot protein existence level 1. Binding protein with a strong affinity to the bleomycin family of antibiotics. Binds to CL990; an antimitotic-antibiotic compound. From Klebsiella pneumoniae.
   8838..8885    +  polyA_signal   HSV TK poly(A) signal: herpes simplex virus thymidine kinase polyadenylation signal (Cole and Stacy, 1985)
   8976..8992    -  polyA_signal   bGH poly(A) signal (fragment): bovine growth hormone polyadenylation signal
   9214..9802    +  rep_origin     ori: high-copy-number ColE1/pMB1/pBR322/pUC origin of replication
>Addgene plasmid #57906 | mKO2-ZO1-C-14 | addgene full sequence | sequence record 210571 | Addgene NGS Result
CATGTTCTTTCCTGCGTTATCCCCTGATTCTGTGGATAACCGTATTACCGCCATGCATTAGTTATTAATA
GTAATCAATTACGGGGTCATTAGTTCATAGCCCATATATGGAGTTCCGCGTTACATAACTTACGGTAAAT
GGCCCGCCTGGCTGACCGCCCAACGACCCCCGCCCATTGACGTCAATAATGACGTATGTTCCCATAGTAA
CGCCAATAGGGACTTTCCATTGACGTCAATGGGTGGAGTATTTACGGTAAACTGCCCACTTGGCAGTACA
TCAAGTGTATCATATGCCAAGTACGCCCCCTATTGACGTCAATGACGGTAAATGGCCCGCCTGGCATTAT
GCCCAGTACATGACCTTATGGGACTTTCCTACTTGGCAGTACATCTACGTATTAGTCATCGCTATTACCA
TGGTGATGCGGTTTTGGCAGTACATCAATGGGCGTGGATAGCGGTTTGACTCACGGGGATTTCCAAGTCT
CCACCCCATTGACGTCAATGGGAGTTTGTTTTGGCACCAAAATCAACGGGACTTTCCAAAATGTCGTAAC
AACTCCGCCCCATTGACGCAAATGGGCGGTAGGCGTGTACGGTGGGAGGTCTATATAAGCAGAGCTGGTT
TAGTGAACCGTCAGATCCGCTAGCGCTACCGGTCGCCACCATGGTGAGTGTGATTAAACCAGAGATGAAG
ATGAGGTACTACATGGACGGCTCCGTCAATGGGCATGAGTTCACAATTGAAGGTGAAGGCACAGGCAGAC
CTTACGAGGGACATCAAGAGATGACACTACGCGTCACAATGGCCGAGGGCGGGCCAATGCCTTTCGCGTT
TGACTTAGTGTCACACGTGTTCTGTTACGGCCACAGAGTATTTACTAAATATCCAGAAGAGATACCAGAC
TATTTCAAACAAGCATTTCCTGAAGGCCTGTCATGGGAAAGGTCGTTGGAGTTCGAAGATGGTGGGTCCG
CTTCAGTCAGTGCGCATATAAGCCTTAGAGGAAACACCTTCTACCACAAATCCAAATTTACTGGGGTTAA
CTTTCCTGCCGATGGTCCTATCATGCAAAACCAAAGTGTTGATTGGGAGCCATCAACCGAGAAAATTACT
GCCAGCGACGGAGTTCTGAAGGGTGATGTTACGATGTACCTAAAACTTGAAGGAGGCGGCAATCACAAAT
GCCAAATGAAGACTACTTACAAGGCGGCAAAAGAGATTCTTGAAATGCCAGGAGACCATTACATCGGCCA
TCGCCTCGTCAGGAAAACCGAAGGCAACATTACTGAGCAGGTAGAAGATGCAGTAGCTCATAGCTCCGGA
AGTGCTGGGAGCGCAAGCGGAAGCGGAGGCTCCGGTGAGGAAACAGCTATATGGGAACAACATACAGTGA
CGCTTCACAGGGCTCCTGGATTTGGATTTGGAATTGCAATATCTGGTGGACGAGATAATCCTCATTTTCA
GAGTGGGGAAACGTCAATAGTGATTTCAGATGTGCTGAAAGGAGGACCAGCTGAAGGACAGCTACAGGAA
AATGACCGAGTTGCAATGGTTAACGGAGTTTCAATGGATAATGTTGAACATGCTTTTGCTGTTCAGCAAC
TAAGGAAAAGTGGGAAAAATGCAAAAATTACAATTAGAAGGAAGAAGAAAGTTCAAATACCAGTAAGTCG
TCCTGATCCTGAACCAGTATCTGATAATGAAGAAGATAGTTATGATGAGGAAATACATGATCCAAGAAGT
GGCCGGAGTGGTGTGGTTAACAGAAGGAGTGAGAAGATTTGGCCGAGGGATAGAAGTGCAAGTAGAGAGA
GGAGCTTGTCCCCGCGGTCAGACAGGCGGTCAGTGGCTTCCAGCCAGCCTGCTAAACCTACTAAAGTCAC
ACTGGTGAAATCCCGGAAAAATGAAGAATATGGTCTTCGATTGGCAAGCCATATATTTGTTAAGGAAATT
TCACAAGATAGTTTGGCAGCAAGAGATGGCAATATTCAAGAAGGTGATGTTGTATTGAAGATAAATGGTA
CTGTGACAGAAAATATGTCATTGACAGATGCAAAGACATTGATAGAAAGGTCTAAAGGCAAATTAAAAAT
GGTAGTTCAAAGAGATGAACGGGCTACGCTATTGAATGTCCCTGATCTTTCTGACAGCATCCACTCTGCT
AATGCCTCTGAGAGAGACGACATTTCAGAAATTCAGTCACTGGCATCAGATCATTCTGGTCGATCACACG
ATAGGCCTCCCCGCCGCAGCCGGTCACGATCTCCTGACCAGCGGTCAGAGCCTTCTGATCATTCCAGGCA
CTCGCCGCAGCAGCCAAGCAATGGCAGTCTGCGGAGTAGAGATGAAGAGAGAATTTCTAAACCTGGGGCT
GTCTCAACTCCTGTAAAGCATGCTGATGATCACACACCTAAAACAGTGGAAGAAGTTACAGTTGAAAGAA
ATGAGAAACAAACACCTTCTCTTCCAGAACCAAAGCCTGTGTATGCCCAAGTTGGCAACCAGATGTGGAT
TTACCTGTCAGTCCATCTGATGGTGTCCTACCTAATTCAACTCATGAAGATGGGATTTCTTCGGCCCAGC
ATGAAATTGGTAAAATTCAGAAAAGGAGATAGTGTGGGTTTGCGGCTGGCTGGTGGAAATGATGTTGGAA
TATTTGTAGCTGGCGTTCTAGAAGATAGCCCTGCAGCCAAGGAAGGCTTAGAGGAAGGTGATCAAATTCT
CAGGGTAAACAACGTAGATTTTACAAATATCATAAGAGAAGAAGCCGTCCTTTTCCTGCTTGACCTCCCT
AAAGGAGAAGAAGTGACCATATTGGCTCAGAAGAAGAAGGATGTTTATCGTCGCATTGTAGAATCAGATG
TAGGAGATTCTTTCTATATTAGAACCCATTTTGAATATGAAAAGGAATCTCCCTATGGACTTAGTTTTAA
CAAAGGAGAGGTGTTCCGTGCTGTGGATACCTTGTACAATGGAAAACTGGGCTCTTGGCTTGCTATTCGA
ATTGGTAAAAATCATAAGGAGGTAGAACGAGGCATCATCCCTAATAAGAACAGAGCTGAGCAGCTCGCCA
GTGTACAGTATACACTTCCAAAAACAGCAGGCGGAGACCGTGCTGACTTCTGGAGATTCAGAGGTCTTCG
CAGCTCCAAGAGAAATCTTCGAAAAAGCAGAGAGGATTTGTCCGCTCAGCCTGTTCAAACAAAGTTTCCA
GCTTATGAAAGAGTGGTTCTTCGAGAAGCTGGATTTCTGAGGCCTGTAACCATTTTTGGACCAATAGCTG
ATGTTGCCAGAGAAAAGCTGGCAAGAGAAGAACCAGATATTTATCAAATTGCAAAGAGTGAACCACGAGA
CGCTGGAACTGACCAACGTAGCTCTGGCTATATTCGCCTGCATACAATAAAGCAAATCATAGATCAAGAC
AAACATGCTTTATTAGATGTAACACCAAATGCAGTTGATCGTCTTAACTATGCCCAGTGGTATCCAATTG
TTGTATTTCTTAACCCTGATTCTAAGCAAGGAGTAAAAACAATGAGAATGAGGTTATGTCCAGAATCTCG
GAAAAGTGCCAGGAAGTTATACGAGCGATCTCATAAACTTGCTAAAAATAATCACCATCTTTTTACAACT
ACAATTAACTTAAATTCAATGAATGATGGTTGGTATGGTGCGCTGAAAGAAGCAGTTCAACAACAGCAAA
ACCAGCTGGTATGGGTTTCCGAGGGAAAGGCGGATGGTGCTACAAGTGATGACCTTGATTTGCATGATGA
TCGTCTGTCCTACCTGTCAGCTCCAGGTAGTGAATACTCAATGTATAGCACGGACAGTAGACACACTTCT
GACTATGAAGACACAGACACAGAAGGCGGGGCCTACACTGATCAAGAACTAGATGAAACTCTTAATGATG
AGGTTGGGACTCCACCGGAGTCTGCCATTACACGGTCCTCTGAGCCTGTAAGAGAGGACTCCTCTGGAAT
GCATCATGAAAACCAAACATATCCTCCTTACTCACCACAAGCGCAGCCACAACCAATTCATAGAATAGAC
TCCCCTGGATTTAAGCCAGCCTCTCAACAGAAAGCAGAAGCTTCATCTCCAGTCCCTTACCTTTCGCCTG
AAACAAACCCAGCATCATCAACCTCTGCTGTTAATCATAATGTAAATTTAACTAATGTCAGACTGGAGGA
GCCCACCCCAGCTCCTTCCACCTCTTACTCACCACAAGCTGATTCTTTAAGAACACCAAGTACTGAGGCA
GCTCACATAATGCTAAGAGATCAAGAACCATCATTGTCGTCGCATGTAGATCCAACAAAGGTGTATAGAA
AGGACCCATATCCCGAGGAAATGATGAGGCAGAACCATGTTTTGAAACAGCCAGCCGTTAGTCACCCAGG
GCACAGGCCAGACAAAGAGCCTAATCTGACCTATGAACCCCAACTCCCATACGTAGAGAAACAAGCCAGC
AGAGACCTGGAGCAGCCCACATACAGATACGAGTCCTCAAGCTATACGGACCAGTTTTCTCGAAACTATG
AACATCGTCTGCGATACGAAGATCGCGTCCCCATGTATGAAGAACAGTGGTCATATTATGATGACAAACA
GCCCTACCCATCTCGGCCACCTTTTGATAATCAGCACTCTCAAGACCTTGACTCCAGACAGCATCCCGAA
GAGTCCTCAGAACGAGGGTACTTTCCACGTTTTGAAGAGCCAGCCCCTCTGTCTTACGACAGCAGACCAC
GTTACGAACAGGCACCTAGAGCATCCGCCCTGCGGCACGAAGAGCAGCCAGCTCCTGGGTATGACACACA
TGGTAGACTCAGACCGGAAGCCCAGCCCCACCCTTCAGCAGGGCCCAAGCCTGCAGAGTCCAAGCAGTAT
TTTGAGCAATATTCACGCAGTTACGAGCAAGTACCACCCCAAGGATTTACCTCTAGAGCAGGTCATTTTG
AGCCTCTCCATGGTGCTGCAGCTGTCCCTCCGCTGATACCTTCATCTCAGCATAAGCCAGAAGCTCTGCC
TTCAAACACCAAACCACTGCCTCCACCCCCAACTCAAACCGAAGAAGAGGAAGATCCAGCAATGAAGCCA
CAGTCTGTACTCACCAGAGTTAAGATGTTTGAAAACAAAAGGTCTGCATCCTTAGAGACCAAGAAGGATG
TAAATGACACTGGCAGTTTTAAGCCTCCAGAAGTAGCATCTAAACCTTCAGGTGCTCCCATCATTGGTCC
CAAACCCACTTCTCAGAATCAATTCAGTGAACATGACAAAACTCTGTACAGGATTCCAGAACCTCAAAAA
CCTCAACTGAAGCCACCTGAAGATATTGTTCGGTCCAATCATTATGACCCTGAAGAAGATGAAGAATATT
ATCGAAAACAGCTGTCATACTTTGACCGAAGAAGTTTTGAGAATAAGCCTCCTGCACACATTGCTGCCAG
CCATCTCTCCGAGCCTGCAAAGCCAGCTCATTCTCAGAATCAATCAAATTTTTCTAGTTATTCTTCAAAG
GGAAAGCCTCCTGAAGCTGATGGTGTGGATAGATCATTTGGCGAGAAACGCTATGAACCCATCCAGGCCA
CTCCCCCTCCTCCTCCATTGCCCTCGCAGTATGCCCAGCCATCTCAGCCTGTCACCAGCGCGTCTCTCCA
CATACATTCTAAGGGAGCACATGGTGAAGGTAATTCAGTGTCATTGGATTTTCAGAATTCCTTAGTGTCC
AAACCAGACCCACCTCCATCTCAGAATAAGCCAGCAACTTTCAGACCACCAAACCGAGAAGATACTGCTC
AGGCAGCTTTCTATCCCCAGAAAAGTTTTCCAGATAAAGCCCCAGTTAATGGAACTGAACAGACTCAGAA
AACAGTCACTCCAGCATACAATCGATTCACACCAAAACCATATACAAGTTCTGCCCGACCATTTGAACGC
AAGTTTGAAAGTCCTAAATTCAATCACAATCTTCTGCCAAGTGAAACTGCACATAAACCTGACTTGTCTT
CAAAAACTCCCACTTCTCCAAAAACTCTTGTGAAATCGCACAGTTTGGCACAGCCTCCTGAGTTTGACAG
TGGAGTTGAAACTTTCTCTATCCATGCAGAGAAGCCTAAATATCAAATAAATAATATCAGCACAGTGCCT
AAAGCTATTCCTGTGAGTCCTTCAGCTGTGGAAGAGGATGAAGATGAAGATGGTCATACTGTGGTGGCCA
CAGCCCGAGGCATATTTAACAGCAATGGGGGCGTGCTGAGTTCCATAGAAACTGGTGTTAGTATAATTAT
CCCTCAAGGAGCCATTCCCGAAGGAGTTGAGCAGGAAATCTATTTCAAGGTCTGCCGGGACAACAGCATC
CTTCCACCTTTAGATAAAGAGAAAGGTGAAACACTGCTGAGTCCTTTGGTGATGTGTGGTCCCCATGGCC
TCAAGTTCCTGAAGCCTGTGGAGCTGCGCTTACCACACTGTGATCCTAAAACCTGGCAAAACAAGTGTCT
TCCCGGAGATCCAAATTATCTCGTTGGAGCAAACTGTGTTTCTGTCCTTATTGACCACTTTTAAGGATCC
ACCGGATCTAGATAACTGATCATAATCAGCCATACCACATTTGTAGAGGTTTTACTTGCTTTAAAAAACC
TCCCACACCTCCCCCTGAACCTGAAACATAAAATGAATGCAATTGTTGTTGTTAACTTGTTTATTGCAGC
TTATAATGGTTACAAATAAAGCAATAGCATCACAAATTTCACAAATAAAGCATTTTTTTCACTGCATTCT
AGTTGTGGTTTGTCCAAACTCATCAATGTATCTTAACGCGTAAATTGTAAGCGTTAATATTTTGTTAAAA
TTCGCGTTAAATTTTTGTTAAATCAGCTCATTTTTTAACCAATAGGCCGAAATCGGCAAAATCCCTTATA
AATCAAAAGAATAGACCGAGATAGGGT
[37 nt withheld, positions 6958-6994]
AAAGAACGTGGACTCCAACGTCAAAGG
[49 nt withheld, positions 7022-7070]
T
[91 nt withheld, positions 7072-7162]
G
[124 nt withheld, positions 7164-7287]
CAGGTGGCACTTTTCGGGGAAATGTGCGCGGAACCCCTATTTGTTTATTTTTCTAAATACATTCAAATAT
GTATCCGCTCATGAGACAATAACCCTGATAAATGCTTCAATAATATTGAAAAAGGAAGAGTCCTGAGGCG
GAAAGAACCAGCTGTGGAATGTGTGTCAGTTAGGGTGTGGAAAGTCCCCAGGCTCCCCAGCAGGCAGAAG
TATGCAAAGCATGCATCTCAATTAGTCAGCAACCAGGTGTGGAAAGTCCCCAGGCTCCCCAGCAGGCAGA
AGTATGCAAAGCATGCATCTCAATTAGTCAGCAACCATAGTCCCGCCCCTAACTCCGCCCATCCCGCCCC
TAACTCCGCCCAGTTCCGCCCATTCTCCGCCCCATGGCTGACTAATTTTTTTTATTTATGCAGAGGCCGA
GGCCGCCTCGGCCTCTGAGCTATTCCAGAAGTAGTGAGGAGGCTTTTTTGGAGGCCTAGGCTTTTGCAAA
GATCGATCAAGAGACAGGATGAGGATCGTTTCGCATGATTGAACAAGATGGATTGCACGCAGGTTCTCCG
GCCGCTTGGGTGGAGAGGCTATTCGGCTATGACTGGGCACAACAGACAATCGGCTGCTCTGATGCCGCCG
TGTTCCGGCTGTCAGCGCAGGGGCGCCCGGTTCTTTTTGTCAAGACCGACCTGTCCGGTGCCCTGAATGA
ACTGCAAGACGAGGCAGCGCGGCTATCGTGGCTGGCCACGACGGGCGTTCCTTGCGCAGCTGTGCTCGAC
GTTGTCACTGAAGCGGGAAGGGACTGGCTGCTATTGGGCGAAGTGCCGGGGCAGGATCTCCTGTCATCTC
ACCTTGCTCCTGCCGAGAAAGTATCCATCATGGCTGATGCAATGCGGCGGCTGCATACGCTTGATCCGGC
TACCTGCCCATTCGACCACCAAGCGAAACATCGCATCGAGCGAGCACGTACTCGGATGGAAGCCGGTCTT
GTCGATCAGGATGATCTGGACGAAGAGCATCAGGGGCTCGCGCCAGCCGAACTGTTCGCCAGGCTCAAGG
CGAGCATGCCCGACGGCGAGGATCTCGTCGTGACCCATGGCGATGCCTGCTTGCCGAATATCATGGTGGA
AAATGGCCGCTTTTCTGGATTCATCGACTGTGGCCGGCTGGGTGTGGCGGACCGCTATCAGGACATAGCG
TTGGCTACCCGTGATATTGCTGAAGAGCTTGGCGGCGAATGGGCTGACCGCTTCCTCGTGCTTTACGGTA
TCGCCGCTCCCGATTCGCAGCGCATCGCCTTCTATCGCCTTCTTGACGAGTTCTTCTGAGCGGGACTCTG
GGGTTCGAAATGACCGACCAAGCGACGCCCAACCTGCCATCACGAGATTTCGATTCCACCGCCGCCTTCT
ATGAAAGGTTGGGCTTCGGAATCGTTTTCCGGGACGCCGGCTGGATGATCCTCCAGCGCGGGGATCTCAT
GCTGGAGTTCTTCGCCCACCCTAGGGGGAGGCTAACTGAAACACGGAAGGAGACAATACCGGAAGGAACC
CGCGCTATGACGGCAATAAAAAGACAGAATAAAACGCACGGTGTTGGGTCGTTTGTTCATAAACGCGGGG
TTCGGTCCCAGGGCTGGCACTCTGTCGATACCCCACCGAGACCCCATTGGGGCCAATACGCCCGCGTTTC
TTCCTTTTCCCCACCCCACCCCCCAAGTTCGGGTGAAGGCCCAGGGCTCGCAGCCAACGTCGGGGCGGCA
GGCCCTGCCATAGCCTCAGGTTACTCATATATACTTTAGATTGATTTAAAACTTCATTTTTAATTTAAAA
GGATCTAGGTGAAGATCCTTTTTGATAATCTCATGACCAAAATCCCTTAACGTGAGTTTTCGTTCCACTG
AGCGTCAGACCCCGTAGAAAAGATCAAAGGATCTTCTTGAGATCCTTTTTTTCTGCGCGTAATCTGCTGC
TTGCAAACAAAAAAACCACCGCTACCAGCGGTGGTTTGTTTGCCGGATCAAGAGCTACCAACTCTTTTTC
CGAAGGTAACTGGCTTCAGCAGAGCGCAGATACCAAATACTGTTCTTCTAGTGTAGCCGTAGTTAGGCCA
CCACTTCAAGAACTCTGTAGCACCGCCTACATACCTCGCTCTGCTAATCCTGTTACCAGTGGCTGCTGCC
AGTGGCGATAAGTCGTGTCTTACCGGGTTGGACTCAAGACGATAGTTACCGGATAAGGCGCAGCGGTCGG
GCTGAACGGGGGGTTCGTGCACACAGCCCAGCTTGGAGCGAACGACCTACACCGAACTGAGATACCTACA
GCGTGAGCTATGAGAAAGCGCCACGCTTCCCGAAGGGAGAAAGGCGGACAGGTATCCGGTAAGCGGCAGG
GTCGGAACAGGAGAGCGCACGAGGGAGCTTCCAGGGGGAAACGCCTGGTATCTTTATAGTCCTGTCGGGT
TTCGCCACCTCTGACTTGAGCGTCGATTTTTGTGATGCTCGTCAGGGGGGCGGAGCCTATGGAAAAACGC
CAGCAACGCGGCCTTTTTACGGTTCCTGGCCTTTTGCTGGCCTTTTGCTCA
