>Addgene plasmid #57906 | mKO2-ZO1-C-14 | depositor partial sequence | sequence record 89056 | insert sequence
ACCGTCAGATCCGCTAGCGCTACCGGTCGCCACCATGGTGAGTGTGATTAAACCAGAGATGAAGATGAGG
TACTACATGGACGGCTCCGTCAATGGGCATGAGTTCACAATTGAAGGTGAAGGCACAGGCAGACCTTACG
AGGGACATCAAGAGATGACACTACGCGTCACAATGGCCGAGGGCGGGCCAATGCCTTTCGCGTTTGACTT
AGTGTCACACGTGTTCTGTTACGGCCACAGAGTATTTACTAAATATCCAGAAGAGATACCAGACTATTTC
AAACAAGCATTTCCTGAAGGCCTGTCATGGGAAAGGTCGTTGGAGTTCGAAGATGGTGGGTCCGCTTCAG
TCAGTGCGCATATAAGCCTTAGAGGAAACACCTTCTACCACAAATCCAAATTTACTGGGGTTAACTTTCC
TGCCGATGGTCCTATCATGCAAAACCAAAGTGTTGATTGGGAGCCATCAACCGAGAAAATTACTGCCAGC
GACGGAGTTCTGAAGGGTGATGTTACGATGTACCTAAAACTTGAAGGAGGCGGCAATCACAAATGCCAAA
TGAAGACTACTTACAAGGCGGCAAAAGAGATTCTTGAAATGCCAGGAGACCATTACATCGGCCATCGCCT
CGTCAGGAAAACCGAAGGCAACATTACTGAGCAGGTAGAAGATGCAGTAGCTCATAGCTCCGGAAGTGCT
GGGAGCGCAAGCGGAAGCGGAGGCTCCGGTGAGGAAACAGCTATATGGGAACAACATACAGTGACGCTTC
ACAGGGCTCCTGGATTTGGATTTGGAATTGCAATATCTGGTGGACGAGATAATCCTCATTTTCAGAGTGG
GGAAACGTCAATAGTGATTTCAGATGTGCTGAAAGGAGGACCAGCTGAAGGACAGCTACAGGAAAATGAC
CGAGTTGCAATGGTTAACGGAGTTTCAATGGATAATGTTGAACATGCTTTTGCTGTTCAGCAACTAAGGA
AAAGTGGGAAAAATGCAAAAATTACAATTAGAAGGAAGAAGAAAGTTCAAATACCAGTAAGTCGTCCTGA
TCCTGAACCAGTATCTGATAATGAAGAAGATAGTTATGATGAGGAAATACATGATCCAAGAAGTGGCCGG
AGTGGTGTGGTTAACAGAAGGAGTGAGAAGATTTGGCCGAGGGATAGAAGTGCAAGTAGAGAGAGGAGCT
TGTCCCCGCGGTCAGACAGGCGGTCAGTGGCTTCCAGCCAGCCTGCTAAACCTACTAAAGTCACACTGGT
GAAATCCCGGAAAAATGAAGAATATGGTCTTCGATTGGCAAGCCATATATTTGTTAAGGAAATTTCACAA
GATAGTTTGGCAGCAAGAGATGGCAATATTCAAGAAGGTGATGTTGTATTGAAGATAAATGGTACTGTGA
CAGAAAATATGTCATTGACAGATGCAAAGACATTGATAGAAAGGTCTAAAGGCAAATTAAAAATGGTAGT
TCAAAGAGATGAACGGGCTACGCTATTGAATGTCCCTGATCTTTCTGACAGCATCCACTCTGCTAATGCC
TCTGAGAGAGACGACATTTCAGAAATTCAGTCACTGGCATCAGATCATTCTGGTCGATCACACGATAGGC
CTCCCCGCCGCAGCCGGTCACGATCTCCTGACCAGCGGTCAGAGCCTTCTGATCATTCCAGGCACTCGCC
GCAGCAGCCAAGCAATGGCAGTCTGCGGAGTAGAGATGAAGAGAGAATTTCTAAACCTGGGGCTGTCTCA
ACTCCTGTAAAGCATGCTGATGATCACACACCTAAAACAGTGGAAGAAGTTACAGTTGAAAGAAATGAGA
AACAAACACCTTCTCTTCCAGAACCAAAGCCTGTGTATGCCCAAGTTGGCAACCAGATGTGGATTTACCT
GTCAGTCCATCTGATGGTGTCCTACCTAATTCAACTCATGAAGATGGGATTTCTTCGGCCCAGCATGAAA
TTGGTAAAATTCAGAAAAGGAGATAGTGTGGGTTTGCGGCTGGCTGGTGGAAATGATGTTGGAATATTTG
TAGCTGGCGTTCTAGAAGATAGCCCTGCAGCCAAGGAAGGCTTAGAGGAAGGTGATCAAATTCTCAGGGT
AAACAACGTAGATTTTACAAATATCATAAGAGAAGAAGCCGTCCTTTTCCTGCTTGACCTCCCTAAAGGA
GAAGAAGTGACCATATTGGCTCAGAAGAAGAAGGATGTTTATCGTCGCATTGTAGAATCAGATGTAGGAG
ATTCTTTCTATATTAGAACCCATTTTGAATATGAAAAGGAATCTCCCTATGGACTTAGTTTTAACAAAGG
AGAGGTGTTCCGTGCTGTGGATACCTTGTACAATGGAAAACTGGGCTCTTGGCTTGCTATTCGAATTGGT
AAAAATCATAAGGAGGTAGAACGAGGCATCATCCCTAATAAGAACAGAGCTGAGCAGCTCGCCAGTGTAC
AGTATACACTTCCAAAAACAGCAGGCGGAGACCGTGCTGACTTCTGGAGATTCAGAGGTCTTCGCAGCTC
CAAGAGAAATCTTCGAAAAAGCAGAGAGGATTTGTCCGCTCAGCCTGTTCAAACAAAGTTTCCAGCTTAT
GAAAGAGTGGTTCTTCGAGAAGCTGGATTTCTGAGGCCTGTAACCATTTTTGGACCAATAGCTGATGTTG
CCAGAGAAAAGCTGGCAAGAGAAGAACCAGATATTTATCAAATTGCAAAGAGTGAACCACGAGACGCTGG
AACTGACCAACGTAGCTCTGGCTATATTCGCCTGCATACAATAAAGCAAATCATAGATCAAGACAAACAT
GCTTTATTAGATGTAACACCAAATGCAGTTGATCGTCTTAACTATGCCCAGTGGTATCCAATTGTTGTAT
TTCTTAACCCTGATTCTAAGCAAGGAGTAAAAACAATGAGAATGAGGTTATGTCCAGAATCTCGGAAAAG
TGCCAGGAAGTTATACGAGCGATCTCATAAACTTGCTAAAAATAATCACCATCTTTTTACAACTACAATT
AACTTAAATTCAATGAATGATGGTTGGTATGGTGCGCTGAAAGAAGCAGTTCAACAACAGCAAAACCAGC
TGGTATGGGTTTCCGAGGGAAAGGCGGATGGTGCTACAAGTGATGACCTTGATTTGCATGATGATCGTCT
GTCCTACCTGTCAGCTCCAGGTAGTGAATACTCAATGTATAGCACGGACAGTAGACACACTTCTGACTAT
GAAGACACAGACACAGAAGGCGGGGCCTACACTGATCAAGAACTAGATGAAACTCTTAATGATGAGGTTG
GGACTCCACCGGAGTCTGCCATTACACGGTCCTCTGAGCCTGTAAGAGAGGACTCCTCTGGAATGCATCA
TGAAAACCAAACATATCCTCCTTACTCACCACAAGCGCAGCCACAACCAATTCATAGAATAGACTCCCCT
GGATTTAAGCCAGCCTCTCAACAGAAAGCAGAAGCTTCATCTCCAGTCCCTTACCTTTCGCCTGAAACAA
ACCCAGCATCATCAACCTCTGCTGTTAATCATAATGTAAATTTAACTAATGTCAGACTGGAGGAGCCCAC
CCCAGCTCCTTCCACCTCTTACTCACCACAAGCTGATTCTTTAAGAACACCAAGTACTGAGGCAGCTCAC
ATAATGCTAAGAGATCAAGAACCATCATTGTCGTCGCATGTAGATCCAACAAAGGTGTATAGAAAGGACC
CATATCCCGAGGAAATGATGAGGCAGAACCATGTTTTGAAACAGCCAGCCGTTAGTCACCCAGGGCACAG
GCCAGACAAAGAGCCTAATCTGACCTATGAACCCCAACTCCCATACGTAGAGAAACAAGCCAGCAGAGAC
CTGGAGCAGCCCACATACAGATACGAGTCCTCAAGCTATACGGACCAGTTTTCTCGAAACTATGAACATC
GTCTGCGATACGAAGATCGCGTCCCCATGTATGAAGAACAGTGGTCATATTATGATGACAAACAGCCCTA
CCCATCTCGGCCACCTTTTGATAATCAGCACTCTCAAGACCTTGACTCCAGACAGCATCCCGAAGAGTCC
TCAGAACGAGGGTACTTTCCACGTTTTGAAGAGCCAGCCCCTCTGTCTTACGACAGCAGACCACGTTACG
AACAGGCACCTAGAGCATCCGCCCTGCGGCACGAAGAGCAGCCAGCTCCTGGGTATGACACACATGGTAG
ACTCAGACCGGAAGCCCAGCCCCACCCTTCAGCAGGGCCCAAGCCTGCAGAGTCCAAGCAGTATTTTGAG
CAATATTCACGCAGTTACGAGCAAGTACCACCCCAAGGATTTACCTCTAGAGCAGGTCATTTTGAGCCTC
TCCATGGTGCTGCAGCTGTCCCTCCGCTGATACCTTCATCTCAGCATAAGCCAGAAGCTCTGCCTTCAAA
CACCAAACCACTGCCTCCACCCCCAACTCAAACCGAAGAAGAGGAAGATCCAGCAATGAAGCCACAGTCT
GTACTCACCAGAGTTAAGATGTTTGAAAACAAAAGGTCTGCATCCTTAGAGACCAAGAAGGATGTAAATG
ACACTGGCAGTTTTAAGCCTCCAGAAGTAGCATCTAAACCTTCAGGTGCTCCCATCATTGGTCCCAAACC
CACTTCTCAGAATCAATTCAGTGAACATGACAAAACTCTGTACAGGATTCCAGAACCTCAAAAACCTCAA
CTGAAGCCACCTGAAGATATTGTTCGGTCCAATCATTATGACCCTGAAGAAGATGAAGAATATTATCGAA
AACAGCTGTCATACTTTGACCGAAGAAGTTTTGAGAATAAGCCTCCTGCACACATTGCTGCCAGCCATCT
CTCCGAGCCTGCAAAGCCAGCTCATTCTCAGAATCAATCAAATTTTTCTAGTTATTCTTCAAAGGGAAAG
CCTCCTGAAGCTGATGGTGTGGATAGATCATTTGGCGAGAAACGCTATGAACCCATCCAGGCCACTCCCC
CTCCTCCTCCATTGCCCTCGCAGTATGCCCAGCCATCTCAGCCTGTCACCAGCGCGTCTCTCCACATACA
TTCTAAGGGAGCACATGGTGAAGGTAATTCAGTGTCATTGGATTTTCAGAATTCCTTAGTGTCCAAACCA
GACCCACCTCCATCTCAGAATAAGCCAGCAACTTTCAGACCACCAAACCGAGAAGATACTGCTCAGGCAG
CTTTCTATCCCCAGAAAAGTTTTCCAGATAAAGCCCCAGTTAATGGAACTGAACAGACTCAGAAAACAGT
CACTCCAGCATACAATCGATTCACACCAAAACCATATACAAGTTCTGCCCGACCATTTGAACGCAAGTTT
GAAAGTCCTAAATTCAATCACAATCTTCTGCCAAGTGAAACTGCACATAAACCTGACTTGTCTTCAAAAA
CTCCCACTTCTCCAAAAACTCTTGTGAAATCGCACAGTTTGGCACAGCCTCCTGAGTTTGACAGTGGAGT
TGAAACTTTCTCTATCCATGCAGAGAAGCCTAAATATCAAATAAATAATATCAGCACAGTGCCTAAAGCT
ATTCCTGTGAGTCCTTCAGCTGTGGAAGAGGATGAAGATGAAGATGGTCATACTGTGGTGGCCACAGCCC
GAGGCATATTTAACAGCAATGGGGGCGTGCTGAGTTCCATAGAAACTGGTGTTAGTATAATTATCCCTCA
AGGAGCCATTCCCGAAGGAGTTGAGCAGGAAATCTATTTCAAGGTCTGCCGGGACAACAGCATCCTTCCA
CCTTTAGATAAAGAGAAAGGTGAAACACTGCTGAGTCCTTTGGTGATGTGTGGTCCCCATGGCCTCAAGT
TCCTGAAGCCTGTGGAGCTGCGCTTACCACACTGTGATCCTAAAACCTGGCAAAACAAGTGTCTTCCCGG
AGATCCAAATTATCTCGTTGGAGCAAACTGTGTTTCTGTCCTTATTGACCACTTTTAAGGATCCACCGGA
TCTAGATAACTGATCATAATCAGCCATACCACATT
